Addgene plasmid #109125: pCAG-ChR2-mRuby2-ST
Purpose: Cation channelrhodopsin ChR2 fused to mRuby2 fluorophore and targeted to the neuronal soma and proximal dendrites
Depositing lab: Hillel Adesnik. Publication: Precise multimodal optical control of neural ensemble activity. Mardinly AR, Oldenburg IA, Pegard NC, Sridharan S, Lyall EH, Chesnov K, Brohawn SG, Waller L, Adesnik H. Nat Neurosci. 2018 Apr 30. pii: 10.1038/s41593-018-0139-8. doi: 10.1038/s41593-018-0139-8. PubMed 29713079.
Backbone
  Vector backbone: pCAGGS
  Backbone size w/o insert (bp): 5852
  Total vector size (bp): 7733
  Vector type: Mammalian Expression
Growth in bacteria
  Bacterial resistance: Ampicillin, 100 μg/mL
  Growth temperature: 37°C
  Growth strain: DH5alpha
  Copy number: High Copy
Gene/Insert
  Gene/Insert name: ChR2-mRuby2-ST
  Insert size (bp): 1881
  Promoter: CAG
  Cloning method: Ligation Independent Cloning
  Sequencing primers: 5′ Custom; 3′ WPRE_R
Terms and licenses: Academic/Nonprofit Terms; Industry Terms: Not Available to Industry
How to cite: pCAG-ChR2-mRuby2-ST was a gift from Hillel Adesnik (Addgene plasmid # 109125 ; http://n2t.net/addgene:109125 ; RRID:Addgene_109125)
