[The description below was written by a language model from this plasmid's Addgene catalogue record and pLannotate feature annotations shown in this document.]
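Description:
pCAG-ChR2-mRuby2-ST is a mammalian expression plasmid built on the pCAGGS backbone for producing a soma-targeted, red-fluorescent channelrhodopsin in neurons. It is maintained in E. coli as a high-copy plasmid through a ColE1/pUC-type origin and selected with ampicillin via the β-lactamase gene. The backbone also carries an SV40 origin, which permits episomal replication in cells expressing large T antigen, along with remnants of lac regulatory sequences and a T3 promoter that play no evident role in the payload. The catalogue lists a total size of 7,733 bp, while the annotated sequence record is 7,764 nt and is labelled a partial NGS result, so the two differ slightly.

Expression is driven by the CAG promoter, annotated here as its three components: the CMV immediate-early enhancer, the chicken β-actin promoter and a chimeric β-actin/β-globin intron. Together these give strong, broadly active transcription. The open reading frame fuses the light-gated cation channel ChR2 from Chlamydomonas reinhardtii (the N-terminal channel-forming fragment, activated by blue light) to the red fluorescent protein mRuby2, followed by a fragment of the rat Kv2.1 potassium channel (Kcnb1). That last segment corresponds to the "ST" soma-targeting tag, which restricts the fusion to the cell body and proximal dendrites. Downstream lie a short chimeric intron, a WPRE to enhance transcript stability and expression, and a bGH polyadenylation signal, with the backbone's rabbit β-globin poly(A) signal further along.

The construct is intended for optogenetic excitation of neurons. Confining the opsin to the soma reduces unintended activation through neurites, supporting spatially precise optical control of neural ensembles, and mRuby2 marks the expressing cells.
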