Features (pLannotate 1.2.2; 26 found; start..end, strand, type, name):
      5..384     +  enhancer       CMV enhancer: human cytomegalovirus immediate early enhancer
    386..661     +  promoter       chicken β-actin promoter: No description available
    662..1678    +  intron         chimeric intron: chimera between introns from chicken β-actin and rabbit β-globin
   1676..1732    +  CDS            HBB (fragment): HBB_LEPEU - Experimental evidence at protein level: Swiss-Prot protein existence level 1. Involved in oxygen transport from the lung to the various peripheral tissues. From Lepus europaeus (European hare).
   1732..1759    +  misc_feature   MCS (fragment): multiple cloning site
   1766..2692    +  CDS            ChR2: N-terminal fragment of channelrhodopsin-2 from the alga Chlamydomonas reinhardtii (Nagel et al., 2003) blue light-activated cation channel
   2729..3439    +  CDS            mRuby2: mRuby2 is a basic (constitutively fluorescent) red fluorescent protein published in 2012, derived from Entacmaea quadricolor. It has moderate acid sensitivity.
   3422..3643    +  CDS            Kcnb1 (fragment): KCNB1_RAT - Experimental evidence at protein level: Swiss-Prot protein existence level 1. Voltage-gated potassium channel that mediates transmembrane potassium transport in excitable membranes, primarily in the brain, but also in the pancreas and cardiovascular system. Contributes to the regulation of the action potential (AP) repolarization, duration and frequency of repetitive AP firing in neurons, muscle cells and endocrine cells and plays a role in homeostatic attenuation of electrical excitability throughout the brain (PubMed:10024359, PubMed:10618149, PubMed:12451110, PubMed:17379638, Pu
   3660..3792    +  intron         chimeric intron: chimera between introns from human β-globin and immunoglobulin heavy chain genes
   3801..4389    +  misc_feature   WPRE: woodchuck hepatitis virus posttranscriptional regulatory element
   4393..4409    +  misc_feature   MCS (fragment): pUC18/19 multiple cloning site
   4422..4533    +  polyA_signal   bGH poly(A) signal: bovine growth hormone polyadenylation signal
   4629..4647    -  promoter       T3 promoter: promoter for bacteriophage T3 RNA polymerase
   4706..4780    +  CDS            HBB (fragment): HBB_PONPY - Experimental evidence at transcript level: Swiss-Prot protein existence level 2. Involved in oxygen transport from the lung to the various peripheral tissues. From Pongo pygmaeus (Bornean orangutan).
   4851..4906    +  polyA_signal   β-globin poly(A) signal: rabbit β-globin polyadenylation signal (Gil and Proudfoot, 1987)
   5291..5307    -  protein_bind   lac operator: The lac repressor binds to the lac operator to inhibit transcription in E. coli. This inhibition can be relieved by adding lactose or isopropyl-β-D-thiogalactopyranoside (IPTG). lac repressor encoded by lacI
   5315..5345    -  promoter       lac promoter: promoter for the E. coli lac operon
   5360..5381    -  protein_bind   CAP binding site: CAP binding activates transcription in the presence of cAMP. E. coli catabolite activator protein
   5394..5433    -  CDS            lacI (fragment): lac repressor; lacI; The lac repressor binds to the lac operator to inhibit transcription in E. coli. This inhibition can be relieved by adding lactose or isopropyl-β-D-thiogalactopyranoside (IPTG).
   5440..5462    +  promoter       SV40 promoter (fragment): SV40 enhancer and early promoter
   5486..5621    +  rep_origin     SV40 ori: SV40 origin of replication
   5641..5775    +  polyA_signal   SV40 poly(A) signal: SV40 polyadenylation signal
   5777..5831    -  CDS            lacI (fragment): lac repressor; lacI; The lac repressor binds to the lac operator to inhibit transcription in E. coli. This inhibition can be relieved by adding lactose or isopropyl-β-D-thiogalactopyranoside (IPTG).
   6014..6602    -  rep_origin     ori: high-copy-number ColE1/pMB1/pBR322/pUC origin of replication
   6773..7633    -  CDS            AmpR: β-lactamase; bla; confers resistance to ampicillin, carbenicillin, and related antibiotics
   7634..7738    -  promoter       AmpR promoter: bla
>Addgene plasmid #109125 | pCAG-ChR2-mRuby2-ST | addgene full sequence | sequence record 213528 | Addgene Partial NGS Result
GGTCGACATTGATTATTGACTAGTTATTAATAGTAATCAATTACGGGGTCATTAGTTCATAGCCCATATA
TGGAGTTCCGCGTTACATAACTTACGGTAAATGGCCCGCCTGGCTGACCGCCCAACGACCCCCGCCCATT
GACGTCAATAATGACGTATGTTCCCATAGTAACGCCAATAGGGACTTTCCATTGACGTCAATGGGTGGAG
TATTTACGGTAAACTGCCCACTTGGCAGTACATCAAGTGTATCATATGCCAAGTACGCCCCCTATTGACG
TCAATGACGGTAAATGGCCCGCCTGGCATTATGCCCAGTACATGACCTTATGGGACTTTCCTACTTGGCA
GTACATCTACGTATTAGTCATCGCTATTACCATGGTCGAGGTGAGCCCCACGTTCTGCTTCACTCTCCCC
ATCTCCCCCCCCTCCCCACCCCCAATTTTGTATTTATTTATTTTTTAATTATTTTGTGCAGCGATGGGGG
CGGGGGGGGGGGGGGCGCGCGCCAGGCGGGGGGGGGGGGGGGGGGGGGGGGGGGGGGGCGGGGCGGGGAG
GTGCGGCGGCAGCCAATCAGAGCGGCGCGCTCCGAAAGTTTCCTTTTATGGCGAGGCGGCGGCGGCGGCG
GCCCTATAAAAAGCGAAGCGCGCGGCGGGCGGGAGTCGCTGCGCGCTGCCTTCGCCCCGTGCCCCGCTCC
GCCGCCGCCTCGCGCCGCCCGCCCCGGCTCTGACTGACCGCGTTACTCCCACAGGTGAGCGGGCGGGACG
GCCCTTCTCCTCCGGGCTGTAATTAGCGCTTGGTTTAATGACGGCTTGTTTCTTTTCTGTGGCTGCGTGA
AAGCCTTGAGGGGCTCCGGGAGGGCCCTTTGTGCGGGGGGAGCGGCTCGGGGGGTGCGTGCGTGTGTGTG
TGCGTGGGGAGCGCCGCGTGCGGCTCCGCGCTGCCCGGCGGCTGTGAGCGCTGCGGGCGCGGCGCGGGGC
TTTGTGCGCTCCGCAGTGTGCGCGAGGGGAGCGCGGCCGGGGGCGGTGCCCCGCGGTGCGGGGGGGGCTG
CGAGGGGAACAAAGGCTGCGTGCGGGGTGTGTGCGTGGGGGGGTGAGCAGGGGGTGTGGGCGCGTCGGTC
GGGCTGCAACCCCCCCTGCACCCCCCTCCCCGAGTTGCTGAGCACGGCCCGGCTTCGGGTGCGGGGCTCC
GTACGGGGCGTGGCGCGGGGCTCGCCGTGCCGGGCGGGGGGTGGCGGCAGGTGGGGGTGCCGGGCGGGGC
GGGGCCGCCTCGGGCCGGGGAGGGCTCGGGGGAGGGGCGCGGCGGCCCCCGGAGCGCCGGCGGCTGTCGA
GGCGCGGCGAGCCGCAGCCATTGCCTTTTATGGTAATCGTGCGAGAGGGCGCAGGGACTTCCTTTGTCCC
AAATCTGTGCGGAGCCGAAATCTGGGAGGCGCCGCCGCACCCCCTCTAGCGGGCGCGGGGCGAAGCGGTG
CGGCGCCGGCAGGAAGGAAATGGGCGGGGAGGGCCTTCGTGCGTCGCCGCGCCGCCGTCCCCTTCTCCCT
CTCCAGCCTCGGGGCTGTCCGCGGGGGGACGGCTGCCTTCGGGGGGGACGGGGCAGGGCGGGGTTCGGCT
TCTGGCGTGTGACCGGCGGCTCTAGAGCCTCTGCTAACCATGTTCATGCCTTCTTCTTTTTCCTACAGCT
CCTGGGCAACGTGCTGGTTATTGTGCTGTCTCATCATTTTGGCAAAGAATTCGGTACCGCGGGCCCGGGA
TCCACCGGTGCTAGCATGGATTATGGAGGCGCCCTGAGTGCCGTTGGGCGCGAGCTGCTATTTGTAACGA
ACCCAGTAGTCGTCAATGGCTCTGTACTTGTGCCTGAGGACCAGTGTTACTGCGCGGGCTGGATTGAGTC
GCGTGGCACAAACGGTGCCCAAACGGCGTCGAACGTGCTGCAATGGCTTGCTGCTGGCTTCTCCATCCTA
CTGCTTATGTTTTACGCCTACCAAACATGGAAGTCAACCTGCGGCTGGGAGGAGATCTATGTGTGCGCTA
TCGAGATGGTCAAGGTGATTCTCGAGTTCTTCTTCGAGTTTAAGAACCCGTCCATGCTGTATCTAGCCAC
AGGCCACCGCGTCCAGTGGTTGCGTTACGCCGAGTGGCTTCTCACCTGCCCGGTCATTCTCATTCACCTG
TCAAACCTGACGGGCTTGTCCAACGACTACAGCAGGCGCACCATGGGTCTGCTTGTGTCTGATATTGGCA
CAATTGTGTGGGGCGCCACTTCCGCCATGGCCACCGGATACGTCAAGGTCATCTTCTTCTGCCTGGGTCT
GTGTTATGGTGCTAACACGTTCTTTCACGCTGCCAAGGCCTACATCGAGGGTTACCACACCGTGCCGAAG
GGCCGGTGTCGCCAGGTGGTGACTGGCATGGCTTGGCTCTTCTTCGTATCATGGGGTATGTTCCCCATCC
TGTTCATCCTCGGCCCCGAGGGCTTCGGCGTCCTGAGCGTGTACGGCTCCACCGTCGGCCACACCATCAT
TGACCTGATGTCGAAGAACTGCTGGGGTCTGCTCGGCCACTACCTGCGCGTGCTGATCCACGAGCATATC
CTCATCCACGGCGACATTCGCAAGACCACCAAATTGAACATTGGTGGCACTGAGATTGAGGTCGAGACGC
TGGTGGAGGACGAGGCCGAGGCTGGCGCGGTCAACAAGGGCACCGGCAAGCCACCGGTCGCACCGGTAAT
GGTGTCTAAGGGCGAAGAGCTGATCAAGGAAAATATGCGTATGAAGGTGGTCATGGAAGGTTCGGTCAAC
GGCCACCAATTCAAATGCACAGGTGAAGGAGAAGGCAATCCGTACATGGGAACTCAAACCATGAGGATCA
AAGTCATCGAGGGAGGACCCCTGCCATTTGCCTTTGACATTCTTGCCACGTCGTTCATGTATGGCAGCCG
TACTTTTATCAAGTACCCGAAAGGCATTCCTGATTTCTTTAAACAGTCCTTTCCTGAGGGTTTTACTTGG
GAAAGAGTTACGAGATACGAAGATGGTGGAGTCGTCACCGTCATGCAGGACACCAGCCTTGAGGATGGCT
GTCTCGTTTACCACGTCCAAGTCAGAGGGGTAAACTTTCCCTCCAATGGTCCCGTGATGCAGAAGAAGAC
CAAGGGTTGGGAGCCTAATACAGAGATGATGTATCCAGCAGATGGTGGTCTGAGGGGATACACTCATATG
GCACTGAAAGTTGATGGTGGTGGCCATCTGTCTTGCTCTTTCGTAACAACTTACAGGTCAAAAAAGACCG
TCGGGAACATCAAGATGCCCGGTATCCATGCCGTTGATCACCGCCTGGAAAGGTTAGAGGAAAGTGACAA
TGAAATGTTCGTAGTACAACGCGAACACGCAGTTGCCAAGTTCGCCGGGCTTGGTGGTGGGATGGACGAG
CTGTACAAGGCCCTAGAGCAGTCCCAGCCCATCCTCAACACCAAGGAGATGGCCCCGCAGAGCAAGCCTC
CAGAGGAGCTGGAGATGAGCAGCATGCCCAGCCCCGTGGCCCCTCTGCCCGCACGCACGGAGGGCGTCAT
CGACATGCGGAGCATGTCCAGCATTGACAGCTTCATCAGCTGTGCCACGGACTTCCCTGAAGCCACCAGA
TTCTAACTCGAGGCCGCAGGTAAGTATCAAGGTTACAAGACAGGTTTAAGGAGACCAATAGAAACTGGGC
TTGTCGAGACAGAGAAGACTCTTGCGTTTCTGATAGGCACCTATTGGTCTTACTGACATCCACTTTGCCT
TTCTCTCCACAGGTGTCGACAATCAACCTCTGGATTACAAAATTTGTGAAAGATTGACTGGTATTCTTAA
CTATGTTGCTCCTTTTACGCTATGTGGATACGCTGCTTTAATGCCTTTGTATCATGCTATTGCTTCCCGT
ATGGCTTTCATTTTCTCCTCCTTGTATAAATCCTGGTTGCTGTCTCTTTATGAGGAGTTGTGGCCCGTTG
TCAGGCAACGTGGCGTGGTGTGCACTGTGTTTGCTGACGCAACCCCCACTGGTTGGGGCATTGCCACCAC
CTGTCAGCTCCTTTCCGGGACTTTCGCTTTCCCCCTCCCTATTGCCACGGCGGAACTCATCGCCGCCTGC
CTTGCCCGCTGCTGGACAGGGGCTCGGCTGTTGGGCACTGACAATTCCGTGGTGTTGTCGGGGAAGCTGA
CGTCCTTTCCATGGCTGCTCGCCTGTGTTGCCACCTGGATTCTGCGCGGGACGTCCTTCTGCTACGTCCC
TTCGGCCCTCAATCCAGCGGACCTTCCTTCCCGCGGCCTGCTGCCGGCTCTGCGGCCTCTTCCGCGTCTT
CGCCTTCGCCCTCAGACGAGTCGGATCTCCCTTTGGGCCGCCTCCCCGCCTGGAATTCGAGCTCGGTACG
ATCAGCCTCGACTGTGCCTTCTAGTTGCCAGCCATCTGTTGTTTGCCCCTCCCCCGTGCCTTCCTTGACC
CTGGAAGGTGCCACTCCCACTGTCCTTTCCTAATAAAATGAGGAAATTGCATCGCATTGTCTGAGTAGGT
GTCATTCTATTCTGGGGGGTGGGGTGGGGCAGGACAGCAAGGGGGAGGATTGGGAAGACAATAGCCCAGC
TTTTGTTCCCTTTAGTGAGGGTTAATTGCGCGCTTGGCGTAATCATGGTCATAGCTGTTTCCTGTGTGAA
ATTGTTATCCGCTAATTCACTCCTCAGGTGCAGGCTGCCTATCAGAAGGTGGTGGCTGGTGTGGCCAATG
CCCTGGCTCACAAATACCACTGAGATCTTTTTCCCTCTGCCAAAAATTATGGGGACATCATGAAGCCCCT
TGAGCATCTGACTTCTGGCTAATAAAGGAAATTTATTTTCATTGCAATAGTGTGTTGGAATTTTTTGTGT
CTCTCACTCGGAAGGACATATGGGAGGGCAAATCATTTAAAACATCAGAATGAGTATTTGGTTTAGAGTT
TGGCAACATATGCCCATATGCTGGCTGCCATGAACAAAGGTTGGCTATAAAGAGGTCATCAGTATATGAA
ACAGCCCCCTGCTGTCCATTCCTTATTCCATAGAAAAGCCTTGACTTGAGGTTAGATTTTTTTTATATTT
TGTTTTGTGTTATTTTTTTCTTTAACATCCCTAAAATTTTCCTTACATGTTTTACTAGCCAGATTTTTCC
TCCTCTCCTGACTACTCCCAGTCATAGCTGTCCCTCTTCTCTTATGGAGATCCCTCGACCTGCAGCCCAA
GCTTGGCGTAATCATGGTCATAGCTGTTTCCTGTGTGAAATTGTTATCCGCTCACAATTCCACACAACAT
ACGAGCCGGAAGCATAAAGTGTAAAGCCTGGGGTGCCTAATGAGTGAGCTAACTCACATTAATTGCGTTG
CGCTCACTGCCCGCTTTCCAGTCGGGAAACCTGTCGTGCCAGCGGATCCGCATCTCAATTAGTCAGCAAC
CATAGTCCCGCCCCTAACTCCGCCCATCCCGCCCCTAACTCCGCCCAGTTCCGCCCATTCTCCGCCCCAT
GGCTGACTAATTTTTTTTATTTATGCAGAGGCCGAGGCCGCCTCGGCCTCTGAGCTATTCCAGAAGTAGT
GAGGAGGCTTTTTTGGAGGCCTAGGCTTTTGCAAAAAGCTAACTTGTTTATTGCAGCTTATAATGGTTAC
AAATAAAGCAATAGCATCACAAATTTCACAAATAAAGCATTTTTTTCACTGCATTCTAGTTGTGGTTTGT
CCAAACTCATCAATGTATCTTATCATGTCTGGATCCGCTGCATTAATGAATCGGCCAACGCGCGGGGAGA
GGCGGTTTGCGTATTGGGCGCTCTTCCGCTTCCTCGCTCACTGACTCGCTGCGCTCGGTCGTTCGGCTGC
GGCGAGCGGTATCAGCTCACTCAAAGGCGGTAATACGGTTATCCACAGAATCAGGGGATAACGCAGGAAA
GAACATGTGAGCAAAAGGCCAGCAAAAGGCCAGGAACCGTAAAAAGGCCGCGTTGCTGGCGTTTTTCCAT
AGGCTCCGCCCCCCTGACGAGCATCACAAAAATCGACGCTCAAGTCAGAGGTGGCGAAACCCGACAGGAC
TATAAAGATACCAGGCGTTTCCCCCTGGAAGCTCCCTCGTGCGCTCTCCTGTTCCGACCCTGCCGCTTAC
CGGATACCTGTCCGCCTTTCTCCCTTCGGGAAGCGTGGCGCTTTCTCATAGCTCACGCTGTAGGTATCTC
AGTTCGGTGTAGGTCGTTCGCTCCAAGCTGGGCTGTGTGCACGAACCCCCCGTTCAGCCCGACCGCTGCG
CCTTATCCGGTAACTATCGTCTTGAGTCCAACCCGGTAAGACACGACTTATCGCCACTGGCAGCAGCCAC
TGGTAACAGGATTAGCAGAGCGAGGTATGTAGGCGGTGCTACAGAGTTCTTGAAGTGGTGGCCTAACTAC
GGCTACACTAGAAGAACAGTATTTGGTATCTGCGCTCTGCTGAAGCCAGTTACCTTCGGAAAAAGAGTTG
GTAGCTCTTGATCCGGCAAACAAACCACCGCTGGTAGCGGTGGTTTTTTTGTTTGCAAGCAGCAGATTAC
GCGCAGAAAAAAAGGATCTCAAGAAGATCCTTTGATCTTTTCTACGGGGTCTGACGCTCAGTGGAACGAA
AACTCACGTTAAGGGATTTTGGTCATGAGATTATCAAAAAGGATCTTCACCTAGATCCTTTTAAATTAAA
AATGAAGTTTTAAATCAATCTAAAGTATATATGAGTAAACTTGGTCTGACAGTTACCAATGCTTAATCAG
TGAGGCACCTATCTCAGCGATCTGTCTATTTCGTTCATCCATAGTTGCCTGACTCCCCGTCGTGTAGATA
ACTACGATACGGGAGGGCTTACCATCTGGCCCCAGTGCTGCAATGATACCGCGAGACCCACGCTCACCGG
CTCCAGATTTATCAGCAATAAACCAGCCAGCCGGAAGGGCCGAGCGCAGAAGTGGTCCTGCAACTTTATC
CGCCTCCATCCAGTCTATTAATTGTTGCCGGGAAGCTAGAGTAAGTAGTTCGCCAGTTAATAGTTTGCGC
AACGTTGTTGCCATTGCTACAGGCATCGTGGTGTCACGCTCGTCGTTTGGTATGGCTTCATTCAGCTCCG
GTTCCCAACGATCAAGGCGAGTTACATGATCCCCCATGTTGTGCAAAAAAGCGGTTAGCTCCTTCGGTCC
TCCGATCGTTGTCAGAAGTAAGTTGGCCGCAGTGTTATCACTCATGGTTATGGCAGCACTGCATAATTCT
CTTACTGTCATGCCATCCGTAAGATGCTTTTCTGTGACTGGTGAGTACTCAACCAAGTCATTCTGAGAAT
AGTGTATGCGGCGACCGAGTTGCTCTTGCCCGGCGTCAATACGGGATAATACCGCGCCACATAGCAGAAC
TTTAAAAGTGCTCATCATTGGAAAACGTTCTTCGGGGCGAAAACTCTCAAGGATCTTACCGCTGTTGAGA
TCCAGTTCGATGTAACCCACTCGTGCACCCAACTGATCTTCAGCATCTTTTACTTTCACCAGCGTTTCTG
GGTGAGCAAAAACAGGAAGGCAAAATGCCGCAAAAAAGGGAATAAGGGCGACACGGAAATGTTGAATACT
CATACTCTTCCTTTTTCAATATTATTGAAGCATTTATCAGGGTTATTGTCTCATGAGCGGATACATATTT
GAATGTATTTAGAAAAATAAACAAATAGGGGTTCCGCGCACATTTCCCCGAAAAGTGCCACCTG
