>Addgene plasmid #109125 | pCAG-ChR2-mRuby2-ST | depositor partial sequence | sequence record 211248 | pCAG-ChR2-mRuby2-ST sequence 1881 bps
ATGGATTATGGAGGCGCCCTGAGTGCCGTTGGGCGCGAGCTGCTATTTGTAACGAACCCAGTAGTCGTCA
ATGGCTCTGTACTTGTGCCTGAGGACCAGTGTTACTGCGCGGGCTGGATTGAGTCGCGTGGCACAAACGG
TGCCCAAACGGCGTCGAACGTGCTGCAATGGCTTGCTGCTGGCTTCTCCATCCTACTGCTTATGTTTTAC
GCCTACCAAACATGGAAGTCAACCTGCGGCTGGGAGGAGATCTATGTGTGCGCTATCGAGATGGTCAAGG
TGATTCTCGAGTTCTTCTTCGAGTTTAAGAACCCGTCCATGCTGTATCTAGCCACAGGCCACCGCGTCCA
GTGGTTGCGTTACGCCGAGTGGCTTCTCACCTGCCCGGTCATTCTCATTCACCTGTCAAACCTGACGGGC
TTGTCCAACGACTACAGCAGGCGCACCATGGGTCTGCTTGTGTCTGATATTGGCACAATTGTGTGGGGCG
CCACTTCCGCCATGGCCACCGGATACGTCAAGGTCATCTTCTTCTGCCTGGGTCTGTGTTATGGTGCTAA
CACGTTCTTTCACGCTGCCAAGGCCTACATCGAGGGTTACCACACCGTGCCGAAGGGCCGGTGTCGCCAG
GTGGTGACTGGCATGGCTTGGCTCTTCTTCGTATCATGGGGTATGTTCCCCATCCTGTTCATCCTCGGCC
CCGAGGGCTTCGGCGTCCTGAGCGTGTACGGCTCCACCGTCGGCCACACCATCATTGACCTGATGTCGAA
GAACTGCTGGGGTCTGCTCGGCCACTACCTGCGCGTGCTGATCCACGAGCATATCCTCATCCACGGCGAC
ATTCGCAAGACCACCAAATTGAACATTGGTGGCACTGAGATTGAGGTCGAGACGCTGGTGGAGGACGAGG
CCGAGGCTGGCGCGGTCAACAAGGGCACCGGCAAGCCACCGGTCGCACCGGTAATGGTGTCTAAGGGCGA
AGAGCTGATCAAGGAAAATATGCGTATGAAGGTGGTCATGGAAGGTTCGGTCAACGGCCACCAATTCAAA
TGCACAGGTGAAGGAGAAGGCAATCCGTACATGGGAACTCAAACCATGAGGATCAAAGTCATCGAGGGAG
GACCCCTGCCATTTGCCTTTGACATTCTTGCCACGTCGTTCATGTATGGCAGCCGTACTTTTATCAAGTA
CCCGAAAGGCATTCCTGATTTCTTTAAACAGTCCTTTCCTGAGGGTTTTACTTGGGAAAGAGTTACGAGA
TACGAAGATGGTGGAGTCGTCACCGTCATGCAGGACACCAGCCTTGAGGATGGCTGTCTCGTTTACCACG
TCCAAGTCAGAGGGGTAAACTTTCCCTCCAATGGTCCCGTGATGCAGAAGAAGACCAAGGGTTGGGAGCC
TAATACAGAGATGATGTATCCAGCAGATGGTGGTCTGAGGGGATACACTCATATGGCACTGAAAGTTGAT
GGTGGTGGCCATCTGTCTTGCTCTTTCGTAACAACTTACAGGTCAAAAAAGACCGTCGGGAACATCAAGA
TGCCCGGTATCCATGCCGTTGATCACCGCCTGGAAAGGTTAGAGGAAAGTGACAATGAAATGTTCGTAGT
ACAACGCGAACACGCAGTTGCCAAGTTCGCCGGGCTTGGTGGTGGGATGGACGAGCTGTACAAGGCCCTA
GAGCAGTCCCAGCCCATCCTCAACACCAAGGAGATGGCCCCGCAGAGCAAGCCTCCAGAGGAGCTGGAGA
TGAGCAGCATGCCCAGCCCCGTGGCCCCTCTGCCCGCACGCACGGAGGGCGTCATCGACATGCGGAGCAT
GTCCAGCATTGACAGCTTCATCAGCTGTGCCACGGACTTCCCTGAAGCCACCAGATTCTAA
